>Addgene plasmid #170476 | pRS_1N_400 | addgene full sequence | sequence record 336816 | Addgene NGS Result
GCAAAACACCAGCAGCAGTTTTTCCAGTTCCGTTTATCCGGGCAAACCATCGAAGTGACCAGCGAATACC
TGTTCCGTCATAGCGATAACGAGCTCCTGCACTGGATGGTGGCGCTGGATGGTAAGCCGCTGGCAAGCGG
TGAAGTGCCTCTGGATGTCGCTCCACAAGGTAAACAGTTGATTGAACTGCCTGAACTACCGCAGCCGGAG
AGCGCCGGGCAACTCTGGCTCACAGTACGCGTAGTGCAACCGAACGCGACCGCATGGTCAGAAGCCGGGC
ACATCAGCGCCTGGCAGCAGTAGCGTCTGGCGGATCGATCGAGCTCAACGCAATTAAACCTCAGTGTGAC
GCTCCCCGCCGCGTCCCACGCCATCCCGCATCTGACCACCAGCGAAATGGATTTTTGCACTCGAGCTGGG
TAATAAGCGTTGGCAATTTAACCGCCAGTCAGGCTTTCTTTCACAGATGTGGATTGGCGATAAAAAACAA
CTGCTGACGCCGCTGCGCGATCAGTTCACCCGTGCACCGCTGGATAACGACATTGGCGTAAGTGAAGCGA
CCCGCATTGACCCTAACGCCTGGGTCGAACGCTGGAAGGCGGCGGGCCATTACCAGGCCGAAGCAGCGTT
GTTGCAGTGCACGGCAGATACACTTGCTGATGCGGTGCTGATTACGACCGCTCACGCGTGGCAGCATCAG
GGGAAAACCTTATTTATCAGCCGGAAAACCTACCGGATTGATGGTAGTGGTCAAATGGCGATTACCGTTG
ATGTTGAAGTGGCGAGCGATACACCGCATCCGGCGCGGATTGGCCTGAACTGCCAGCTGGCGCAGGTAGC
AGAGCGGGTAAACTGGCTCGGATTAGCGGCCGCAAGAAAACTATCCCGACCGCCTTACTGCCGCCTGTTT
TGACCGCTGGGATCTGCTGTAACAGAGCATTAGCGCAAGGTGATTTTTGTCTTCTTGCGCTAATTTTTTC
CATTGTCTAGAGTAGCGATAGCGGAGTGTATACTGGCTTAACTATGCGGCATCAGAGCAGATTGTACTGA
GAGTGCACCATATGCGGTGTGAAATACCGCACAGATGCGTAAGGAGAAAATACCGCATCAGGCGCTCTTC
CGCTTCCTCGCTCACTGACTCGCTGCGCTCGGTCGTTCGGCTGCGGCGAGCGGTATCAGCTCACTCAAAG
GCGGTAATACGGTTATCCACAGAATCAGGGGATAACGCAGGAAAGAACATGTGAGCAAAAGGCCAGCAAA
AGGCCAGGAACCGTAAAAAGGCCGCGTTGCTGGCGTTTTTCCATAGGCTCCGCCCCCCTGACGAGCATCA
CAAAAATCGACGCTCAAGTCAGAGGTGGCGAAACCCGACAGGACTATAAAGATACCAGGCGTTTCCCCCT
GGAAGCTCCCTCGTGCGCTCTCCTGTTCCGACCCTGCCGCTTACCGGATACCTGTCCGCCTTTCTCCCTT
CGGGAAGCGTGGCGCTTTCTCATAGCTCACGCTGTAGGTATCTCAGTTCGGTGTAGGTCGTTCGCTCCAA
GCTGGGCTGTGTGCACGAACCCCCCGTTCAGCCCGACCGCTGCGCCTTATCCGGTAACTATCGTCTTGAG
TCCAACCCGGTAAGACACGACTTATCGCCACTGGCAGCAGCCACTGGTAACAGGATTAGCAGAGCGAGGT
ATGTAGGCGGTGCTACAGAGTTCTTGAAGTGGTGGCCTAACTACGGCTACACTAGAAGGACAGTATTTGG
TATCTGCGCTCTGCTGAAGCCAGTTACCTTCGGAAAAAGAGTTGGTAGCTCTTGATCCGGCAAACAAACC
ACCGCTGGTAGCGGTGGTTTTTTTGTTTGCAAGCAGCAGATTACGCGCAGAAAAAAAGGATCTCAAGAAG
ATCCTTTGATCTTTTCTACGGGGTCTGACGCTCAGTGGAACGAAAACTCACGTTAAGGGATTTTGGTCAT
GAGATTATCAAAAAGGATCTTCACCTAGATCCTTTTAAATTAAAAATGAAGTTTTAAATCAATCTAAAGT
ATATATGAGTAAACTTGGTCTGACAGTTACCAATGCTTAATCAGTGAGGCACCTATCTCAGCGATCTGTC
TATTTCGTTCATCCATAGTTGCCTGACTCCCCGTCGTGTAGATAACTACGATACGGGAGGGCTTACCATC
TGGCCCCAGTGCTGCAATGATACCGCGAGACCCACGCTCACCGGCTCCAGATTTATCAGCAATAAACCAG
CCAGCCGGAAGGGCCGAGCGCAGAAGTGGTCCTGCAACTTTATCCGCCTCCATCCAGTCTATTAATTGTT
GCCGGGAAGCTAGAGTAAGTAGTTCGCCAGTTAATAGTTTGCGCAACGTTGTTGCCATTGCTGCAGGCAT
CGTGGTGTCACGCTCGTCGTTTGGTATGGCTTCATTCAGCTCCGGTTCCCAACGATCAAGGCGAGTTACA
TGATCCCCCATGTTGTGCAAAAAAGCGGTTAGCTCCTTCGGTCCTCCGATCGTTGTCAGAAGTAAGTTGG
CCGCAGTGTTATCACTCATGGTTATGGCAGCACTGCATAATTCTCTTACTGTCATGCCATCCGTAAGATG
CTTTTCTGTGACTGGTGAGTACTCAACCAAGTCATTCTGAGAATAGTGTATGCGGCGACCGAGTTGCTCT
TGCCCGGCGTCAACACGGGATAATACCGCGCCACATAGCAGAACTTTAAAAGTGCTCATCATTGGAAAAC
GTTCTTCGGGGCGAAAACTCTCAAGGATCTTACCGCTGTTGAGATCCAGTTCGATGTAACCCACTCGTGC
ACCCAACTGATCTTCAGCATCTTTTACTTTCACCAGCGTTTCTGGGTGAGCAAAAACAGGAAGGCAAAAT
GCCGCAAAAAAGGGAATAAGGGCGACACGGAAATGTTGAATACTCATACTCTTCCTTTTTCAATATTATT
GAAGCATTTATCAGGGTTATTGTCTCATGAGCGGATACATATTTGAATGTATTTAGAAAAATAAACAAAT
AGGGGTTCCGCGCACATTTCCCCGAAAAGTGCCACCTGACGTCTAAGAAACCATTATTATCATGACATTA
ACCTATAAAAATAGGCGTATCACGAGGCCCTTTCGTCTTCAAGAATTCTCATGTTTGACAGCTTATCATC
GATAAGCTTTAATGCGGTAGTTTATCACAGTTAAATTGCTAACGCAGTCAGGCACCGTGTATGAAATCTA
ACAATGCGCTCATCGTCATCCTCGGCACCGTCACCCTGGATGCTGTAGGCATAGGCTTGGTTATGCCGGT
ACTGCCGGGCCTCTTGCGGGATATCGTCCATTCCGACAGCATCGCCAGTCACTATGGCGTGCTGCTAGCG
CTATATGCGTTGATGCAATTTCTATGCGCACCCGTTCTCGGAGCACTGTCCGACCGCTTTGGCCGCCGCC
CAGTCCTGCTCGCTTCGCTACTTGGAGCCACTATCGACTACGCGATCATGGCGACCACACCCGTCCTGTG
GATCCTCTACGCCGGACGCATCGTGGCCGGCATCACCGGCGCCACAGGTGCGGTTGCTGGCGCCTATATC
GCCGACATCACCGATGGGGAAGATCGGGCTCGCCACTTCGGGCTCATGAGCGCTTGTTTCGGCGTGGGTA
TGGTGGCAGGCCCCGTGGCCGGGGGACTGTTGGGCGCCATCTCCTTGCATGCACCATTCCTTGCGGCGGC
GGTGCTCAACGGCCTCAACCTACTACTGGGCTGCTTCCTAATGCAGGAGTCGCATAAGGGAGAGCGTCGA
CCGATGCCCTTGAGAGCCTTCAACCCAGTCAGCTCCTTCCGGTGGGCGCGGGGCATGACTATCGTCGCCG
CACTTATGACTGTCTTCTTTATCATGCAACTCGTAGGACAGGTGCCGGCAGCGCTCTGGGTCATTTTCGG
CGAGGACCGCTTTCGCTGGAGCGCGACGATGATCGGCCTGTCGCTTGCGGTATTCGGAATCTTGCACGCC
CTCGCTCAAGCCTTCGTCACTGGTCCCGCCACCAAACGTTTCGGCGAGAAGCAGGCCATTATCGCCGGCA
TGGCGGCCGACGCGCTGGGCTACGTCTTGCTGGCGTTCGCGACGCGAGGCTGGATGGCCTTCCCCATTAT
GATTCTTCTCGCTTCCGGCGGCATCGGGATGCCCGCGTTGCAGGCCATGCTGTCCAGGCAGGTAGATGAC
GACCATCAGGGACAGCTTCAAGGATCGCTCGCGGCTCTTACCAGCCTAACTTCGATCATTGGACCGCTGA
TCGTCACGGCGATTTATGCCGCCTCGGCGAGCACATGGAACGGGTTGGCATGGATTGTAGGCGCCGCCCT
ATACCTTGTCTGCCTCCCCGCGTTGCGTCGCGGTGCATGGAGCCGGGCCACCTCGACCTGAATGGAAGCC
GGCGGCACCTCGCTAACGGATTCACCACTCCAAGAATTGGAGCCAATCAATTCTTGCGGAGAACTGTGAA
TGCGCAAACCAACCCTTGGCAGAACATATCCATCGCGTCCGCCATCTCCAGCAGCCGCACGCGGCGCATC
TCGGGCAGCGTTGGGTCCTGGCCACGGGTGCGCATGATCGTGCTCCTGTCGTTGAGGACCCGGCTAGGCT
GGCGGGGTTGCCTTACTGGTTAGCAGAATGAATCACCGATACGCGAGCGAACGTGAAGCGACTGCTGCTG
CAAAACGTCTGCGACCTGAGCAACAACATGAATGGTCTTCGGTTTCCGTGTTTCGTAAAGTCTGGAAACG
CGGAAGTCAGCGCCCTGCACCATTATGTTCCGGATCTGCATCGCAGGATGCTGCTGGCTACCCTGTGGAA
CACCTACATCTGTATTAACGAAGCGCTGGCATTGACCCTGAGTGATTTTTCTCTGGTCCCGCCGCATCCA
TACCGCCAGTTGTTTACCCTCACAACGTTCCAGTAACCGGGCATGTTCATCATCAGTAACCCGTATCGTG
AGCATCCTCTCTCGTTTCATCGGTATCATTACCCCCATGAACAGAAATCCCCCTTACACGGAGGCATCAG
TGACCAAACAGGAAAAAACCGCCCTTAACATGGCCCGCTTTATCAGAAGCCAGACATTAACGCTTCTGGA
GAAACTCAACGAGCTGGACGCGGATGAACAGGCAGACATCTGTGAATCGCTTCACGACCACGCTGATGAG
CTTTACCGCAGCTGCCTCGCGCGTTTCGGTGATGACGGTGAAAACCTCTGACACATGCAGCTCCCGGAGA
CGGTCACAGCTTGTCTGTAAGCGGATGCCGGGAGCAGACAAGCCCGTCAGGGCGCGTCAGCGGGTGTTGG
CAGGTGTCGGGGCGCAGCCATGACCCAGTCACCCCATGGTGCAGTATGAAGGCGGCGGAGCCGACACCAC
GGCCACCGATATTATTTGCCCGATGTACGCGCGCGTGGATGAACACCAGCCCTTCCCGGCTTTATCAAAA
AGAGTATTGACTTAAAGTCTAACCTATAGGATACTTACAGCGATGGAGAGGTGTAGTGGTAACCAGAAGA
TAAGATGGCTTTCGCTACCTGGAGAGACGCGCCCGCTGATCCTTTGCGAATACGCCCACGCGATGGGTAA
CAGTCTTGGCGGTTTCGCTAAATACTGGCAGGCGTTTCGTCAGTATCCCCGTTTACAGGGCGGCTTCGTC
TGGGACTGGGTGGATCAGTCGCTGATTAAATATGATGAAAACGGCAACCCGTGGTACCGGCTTACGGCGG
TGATTTTGGCGATACGCCGAACGAATTGTGAGCGGATAACAATTATCGCCAGTTCTGTATGAACGGTCTG
GTCTTTGCCGACCGCACGCCGCATCCAGCGCTGACGGAA
Features (pLannotate 1.2.2; 12 found; start..end, strand, type, name):
    922..978     +  CDS            YDH2_PLAFS (fragment): Protein predicted: Swiss-Prot protein existence level 4. From Plasmodium falciparum (isolate fcm17 / Senegal).
    992..1112    +  misc_feature   bom (fragment): basis of mobility region from pBR322
   1298..1886    -  rep_origin     ori: high-copy-number ColE1/pMB1/pBR322/pUC origin of replication
   2057..2917    -  CDS            AmpR: β-lactamase; bla; confers resistance to ampicillin, carbenicillin, and related antibiotics
   2918..3022    -  promoter       AmpR promoter: bla
   3135..3163    +  promoter       tet promoter: E. coli promoter for tetracycline efflux protein gene
   3211..4401    +  CDS            TcR: tetracycline efflux protein; tet; confers resistance to tetracycline
   4643..5023    -  CDS            YPB1_ECOLX: Protein predicted: Swiss-Prot protein existence level 4. From Escherichia coli.
   5040..5231    +  CDS            rop: Rop protein, which maintains plasmids at low copy number; rop
   5333..5352    +  misc_feature   bom (fragment): basis of mobility region from pBR322
   5358..5451    +  CDS            lacZ (fragment): β-galactosidase; lacZ
   5535..927     +  CDS            lacZ (fragment) (across the origin): β-galactosidase; lacZ
