[The description below was written by a language model from this plasmid's Addgene catalogue record and pLannotate feature annotations shown in this document.]
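Description:
pRS_1N_400 is a 5,849-nt pBR322-derived bacterial plasmid that serves as a source of DNA rather than as an expression vector in the usual sense: its recorded purpose is to be the template from which a linear transcription template carrying LacI operators is amplified. The backbone retains the standard pBR322 elements. These are a ColE1/pMB1-type origin of replication, the AmpR β-lactamase gene with its bla promoter, and the tetracycline efflux gene (TcR) under the tet promoter, so the plasmid is selected in E. coli with ampicillin and tetracycline. The rop gene is also annotated, along with an open reading frame typical of pBR322. The basis-of-mobility (bom) region appears as two separated fragments flanking the lacZ-derived sequence, which suggests the insert was placed within that region. The catalogue lists the plasmid as high copy, although Rop normally acts to hold copy number down.

The insert is described as a synthetic arrangement of the T7A1 promoter, an O1 lac operator, a second site designated "O-", and the lambda t1 terminator, all set within a lacZ fragment. T7A1 is a strong phage promoter recognised by E. coli RNA polymerase. The depositor notes that the operators are 400 base pairs apart. The automated annotation detects only the two lacZ fragments, one of which spans the sequence origin. It does not mark the promoter, operators or terminator, so their exact positions and order cannot be read from the feature table. A short hit to a predicted Plasmodium protein is probably a spurious match. Based on the associated publication title, templates from this plasmid are used to study how lac repressor-mediated DNA looping and supercoiling affect transcription elongation.
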