Addgene plasmid #170476: pRS_1N_400
Purpose: To amplify transcription template containing LacI operators
Depositing lab: Laura Finzi. Depositing organization: Emory University. Publication: Positive supercoiling favors transcription elongation through lac repressor-mediated DNA loops. Xu W, Yan Y, Artsimovitch I, Dunlap D, Finzi L. Nucleic Acids Res. 2022 Mar 21;50(5):2826-2835. doi: 10.1093/nar/gkac093. PubMed 35188572.
Backbone
  Vector backbone: pBR322
  Vector type: Bacterial Expression
Growth in bacteria
  Bacterial resistance: Ampicillin and Tetracycline, 100 & 10 μg/mL
  Growth temperature: 37°C
  Growth strain: DH5alpha
  Copy number: High Copy
Gene/Insert
  Gene/Insert name: T7A1, O1, O-, Lambda t1 in lacZ fragment
  Species: Synthetic
  Promoter: T7A1
  Cloning method: Unknown
Terms and licenses: Academic/Nonprofit Terms; Industry Terms: Not Available to Industry
Depositor comments: LacI operators separated by 400 base pairs.
How to cite: pRS_1N_400 was a gift from Laura Finzi (Addgene plasmid # 170476 ; http://n2t.net/addgene:170476 ; RRID:Addgene_170476)
